>Addgene plasmid #131252 | pcDNA3.1-N-Myc_DW164AA USP7 | addgene full sequence | sequence record 267702 | Addgene NGS Result
GACGGATCGGGAGATCTCCCGATCCCCTATGGTGCACTCTCAGTACAATCTGCTCTGATGCCGCATAGTT
AAGCCAGTATCTGCTCCCTGCTTGTGTGTTGGAGGTCGCTGAGTAGTGCGCGAGCAAAATTTAAGCTACA
ACAAGGCAAGGCTTGACCGACAATTGCATGAAGAATCTGCTTAGGGTTAGGCGTTTTGCGCTGCTTCGCG
ATGTACGGGCCAGATATACGCGTTGACATTGATTATTGACTAGTTATTAATAGTAATCAATTACGGGGTC
ATTAGTTCATAGCCCATATATGGAGTTCCGCGTTACATAACTTACGGTAAATGGCCCGCCTGGCTGACCG
CCCAACGACCCCCGCCCATTGACGTCAATAATGACGTATGTTCCCATAGTAACGCCAATAGGGACTTTCC
ATTGACGTCAATGGGTGGAGTATTTACGGTAAACTGCCCACTTGGCAGTACATCAAGTGTATCATATGCC
AAGTACGCCCCCTATTGACGTCAATGACGGTAAATGGCCCGCCTGGCATTATGCCCAGTACATGACCTTA
TGGGACTTTCCTACTTGGCAGTACATCTACGTATTAGTCATCGCTATTACCATGGTGATGCGGTTTTGGC
AGTACATCAATGGGCGTGGATAGCGGTTTGACTCACGGGGATTTCCAAGTCTCCACCCCATTGACGTCAA
TGGGAGTTTGTTTTGGCACCAAAATCAACGGGACTTTCCAAAATGTCGTAACAACTCCGCCCCATTGACG
CAAATGGGCGGTAGGCGTGTACGGTGGGAGGTCTATATAAGCAGAGCTCTCTGGCTAACTAGAGAACCCA
CTGCTTACTGGCTTATCGAAATTAATACGACTCACTATAGGGAGACCCAAGCTGGCTAGCGTTTAAACTT
AAGCTTGCCACCATGGAGCAGAAACTCATCTCTGAAGAGGATCTGGGTACCATGAACCACCAGCAGCAGC
AGCAGCAGCAGAAAGCGGGCGAGCAGCAGTTGAGCGAGCCCGAGGACATGGAGATGGAAGCGGGAGATAC
AGATGACCCACCAAGAATTACTCAGAACCCTGTGATCAATGGGAATGTGGCCCTGAGTGATGGACACAAC
ACCGCGGAGGAGGACATGGAGGATGACACCAGTTGGCGCTCCGAGGCAACCTTTCAGTTCACTGTGGAGC
GCTTCAGCAGACTGAGTGAGTCGGTCCTTAGCCCTCCGTGTTTTGTGCGAAATCTGCCATGGAAGATTAT
GGTGATGCCACGCTTTTATCCAGACAGACCACACCAAAAAAGCGTAGGATTCTTTCTCCAGTGCAATGCT
GAATCTGATTCCACGTCATGGTCTTGCCATGCACAAGCAGTGCTGAAGATAATAAATTACAGAGATGATG
AAAAGTCGTTCAGTCGTCGTATTAGTCATTTGTTCTTCCATAAAGAAAATGCCGCCGGATTTTCCAACTT
TATGGCCTGGAGTGAAGTGACCGATCCTGAGAAAGGATTTATCGATGATGACAAAGTTACCTTTGAAGTC
TTTGTACAGGCGGATGCTCCCCATGGAGTTGCGTGGGATTCAAAGAAGCACACCGGTTACGTCGGCTTAA
AGAATCAGGGAGCGACTTGTTACATGAACAGCCTGCTACAGACGTTATTTTTCACGAATCAGCTACGAAA
GGCTGTGTACATGATGCCAACCGAGGGGGATGATTCGTCTAAAAGCGTCCCTTTAGCATTACAAAGAGTG
TTCTATGAATTACAGCATAGTGATAAACCTGTAGGAACAAAAAAGTTAACAAAGTCATTTGGGTGGGAAA
CTTTAGATAGCTTCATGCAACATGATGTTCAGGAGCTTTGTCGAGTGTTGCTCGATAATGTGGAAAATAA
GATGAAAGGCACCTGTGTAGAGGGCACCATACCCAAATTATTCCGCGGCAAAATGGTGTCCTATATCCAG
TGTAAAGAAGTAGACTATCGGTCTGATAGAAGAGAAGATTATTATGATATCCAGCTAAGTATCAAAGGAA
AGAAAAATATATTTGAATCATTTGTGGATTATGTGGCAGTAGAACAGCTCGATGGGGACAATAAATACGA
CGCTGGGGAACATGGCTTACAGGAAGCAGAGAAAGGTGTGAAATTCCTAACATTGCCACCAGTGTTACAT
CTACAACTGATGAGATTTATGTATGACCCTCAGACGGACCAAAATATCAAGATCAATGATAGGTTTGAAT
TCCCAGAGCAGTTACCACTTGATGAATTTTTGCAAAAAACAGATCCTAAGGACCCTGCAAATTATATTCT
TCATGCAGTCCTGGTTCATAGTGGAGATAATCATGGTGGACATTATGTGGTTTATCTAAACCCCAAAGGG
GATGGCAAATGGTGTAAATTTGATGACGACGTGGTGTCAAGGTGTACTAAAGAGGAAGCAATTGAGCACA
ATTATGGGGGTCACGATGACGACCTGTCTGTTCGACACTGCACTAATGCTTACATGTTAGTCTACATCAG
GGAATCAAAACTGAGTGAAGTTTTACAGGCGGTCACCGACCATGATATTCCTCAGCAGTTGGTGGAGCGA
TTACAAGAAGAGAAAAGGATCGAGGCTCAGAAGCGGAAGGAGCGGCAGGAAGCCCATCTCTATATGCAAG
TGCAGATAGTCGCAGAGGACCAGTTTTGTGGCCACCAAGGGAATGACATGTACGATGAAGAAAAAGTGAA
ATACACTGTGTTCAAAGTATTGAAGAACTCCTCGCTTGCTGAGTTTGTTCAGAGCCTCTCTCAGACCATG
GGATTTCCACAAGATCAAATTCGATTGTGGCCCATGCAAGCAAGGAGTAATGGAACAAAACGACCAGCAA
TGTTAGATAATGAAGCCGACGGCAATAAAACAATGATTGAGCTCAGTGATAATGAAAACCCTTGGACAAT
ATTCCTGGAAACAGTTGATCCCGAGCTGGCTGCTAGTGGAGCGACCTTACCCAAGTTTGATAAAGATCAT
GATGTAATGTTATTTTTGAAGATGTATGATCCCAAAACGCGGAGCTTGAATTACTGTGGGCATATCTACA
CACCAATATCCTGTAAAATACGTGACTTGCTCCCAGTTATGTGTGACAGAGCAGGATTTATTCAAGATAC
TAGCCTTATCCTCTATGAGGAAGTTAAACCGAATTTAACAGAGAGAATTCAGGACTATGACGTGTCTCTT
GATAAAGCCCTTGATGAACTAATGGATGGTGACATCATAGTATTTCAGAAGGATGACCCTGAAAATGATA
ACAGTGAATTACCCACCGCAAAGGAGTATTTCCGAGATCTCTACCACCGCGTTGATGTCATTTTCTGTGA
TAAAACAATCCCTAATGATCCTGGATTTGTGGTTACGTTATCAAATAGAATGAATTATTTTCAGGTTGCA
AAGACAGTTGCACAGAGGCTCAACACAGATCCAATGTTGCTGCAGTTTTTCAAGTCTCAAGGTTATAGGG
ATGGCCCAGGTAATCCTCTTAGACATAATTATGAAGGTACTTTAAGAGATCTTCTACAGTTCTTCAAGCC
TAGACAACCTAAGAAACTTTACTATCAGCAGCTTAAGATGAAAATCACAGACTTTGAGAACAGGCGAAGT
TTTAAATGTATATGGTTAAACAGCCAATTTAGGGAAGAGGAAATAACACTATATCCAGACAAGCATGGGT
GTGTCCGGGACCTGTTAGAAGAATGTAAAAAGGCCGTGGAGCTTGGGGAGAAAGCATCAGGGAAACTTAG
GCTGCTAGAAATTGTAAGCTACAAAATCATTGGTGTTCATCAAGAAGATGAACTATTAGAATGTTTATCT
CCTGCAACGAGCCGGACGTTTCGAATAGAGGAAATCCCTTTGGACCAGGTGGACATAGACAAAGAGAATG
AGATGCTTGTCACAGTGGCGCATTTCCACAAAGAGGTCTTCGGAACGTTCGGAATCCCGTTTTTGCTGAG
GATACACCAGGGCGAGCATTTTCGAGAAGTGATGAAGCGAATCCAGAGCCTGCTGGACATCCAGGAGAAG
GAGTTTGAGAAGTTTAAATTTGCAATTGTAATGATGGGCCGACACCAGTACATAAATGAAGACGAGTATG
AAGTAAATTTGAAAGACTTTGAGCCACAGCCCGGTAATATGTCTCATCCTCGGCCTTGGCTAGGGCTCGA
CCACTTCAACAAAGCCCCAAAGAGGAGTCGCTACACTTACCTTGAAAAGGCCATTAAAATCCATAACTGA
GGATCCGAATTCTGCAGATATCCAGCACAGTGGCGGCCGCTCGAGTCTAGAGGGCCCGTTTAAACCCGCT
GATCAGCCTCGACTGTGCCTTCTAGTTGCCAGCCATCTGTTGTTTGCCCCTCCCCCGTGCCTTCCTTGAC
CCTGGAAGGTGCCACTCCCACTGTCCTTTCCTAATAAAATGAGGAAATTGCATCGCATTGTCTGAGTAGG
TGTCATTCTATTCTGGGGGGTGGGGTGGGGCAGGACAGCAAGGGGGAGGATTGGGAAGACAATAGCAGGC
ATGCTGGGGATGCGGTGGGCTCTATGGCTTCTGAGGCGGAAAGAACCAGCTGGGGCTCTAGGGGGTATCC
CC
[124 nt withheld, positions 4623-4746]
C
[91 nt withheld, positions 4748-4838]
A
[49 nt withheld, positions 4840-4888]
CCTTTGACGTTGGAGTCCACGTTCTTT
[37 nt withheld, positions 4916-4952]
ACCCTATCTCGGTCTATTCTTTTGATTTATAAGGGATTTTGCCGATTTCGGCCTATTGGTTAAAAAATGA
GCTGATTTAACAAAAATTTAACGCGAATTAATTCTGTGGAATGTGTGTCAGTTAGGGTGTGGAAAGTCCC
CAGGCTCCCCAGCAGGCAGAAGTATGCAAAGCATGCATCTCAATTAGTCAGCAACCAGGTGTGGAAAGTC
CCCAGGCTCCCCAGCAGGCAGAAGTATGCAAAGCATGCATCTCAATTAGTCAGCAACCATAGTCCCGCCC
CTAACTCCGCCCATCCCGCCCCTAACTCCGCCCAGTTCCGCCCATTCTCCGCCCCATGGCTGACTAATTT
TTTTTATTTATGCAGAGGCCGAGGCCGCCTCTGCCTCTGAGCTATTCCAGAAGTAGTGAGGAGGCTTTTT
TGGAGGCCTAGGCTTTTGCAAAAAGCTCCCGGGAGCTTGTATATCCATTTTCGGATCTGATCAAGAGACA
GGATGAGGATCGTTTCGCATGATTGAACAAGATGGATTGCACGCAGGTTCTCCGGCCGCTTGGGTGGAGA
GGCTATTCGGCTATGACTGGGCACAACAGACAATCGGCTGCTCTGATGCCGCCGTGTTCCGGCTGTCAGC
GCAGGGGCGCCCGGTTCTTTTTGTCAAGACCGACCTGTCCGGTGCCCTGAATGAACTGCAGGACGAGGCA
GCGCGGCTATCGTGGCTGGCCACGACGGGCGTTCCTTGCGCAGCTGTGCTCGACGTTGTCACTGAAGCGG
GAAGGGACTGGCTGCTATTGGGCGAAGTGCCGGGGCAGGATCTCCTGTCATCTCACCTTGCTCCTGCCGA
GAAAGTATCCATCATGGCTGATGCAATGCGGCGGCTGCATACGCTTGATCCGGCTACCTGCCCATTCGAC
CACCAAGCGAAACATCGCATCGAGCGAGCACGTACTCGGATGGAAGCCGGTCTTGTCGATCAGGATGATC
TGGACGAAGAGCATCAGGGGCTCGCGCCAGCCGAACTGTTCGCCAGGCTCAAGGCGCGCATGCCCGACGG
CGAGGATCTCGTCGTGACCCATGGCGATGCCTGCTTGCCGAATATCATGGTGGAAAATGGCCGCTTTTCT
GGATTCATCGACTGTGGCCGGCTGGGTGTGGCGGACCGCTATCAGGACATAGCGTTGGCTACCCGTGATA
TTGCTGAAGAGCTTGGCGGCGAATGGGCTGACCGCTTCCTCGTGCTTTACGGTATCGCCGCTCCCGATTC
GCAGCGCATCGCCTTCTATCGCCTTCTTGACGAGTTCTTCTGAGCGGGACTCTGGGGTTCGAAATGACCG
ACCAAGCGACGCCCAACCTGCCATCACGAGATTTCGATTCCACCGCCGCCTTCTATGAAAGGTTGGGCTT
CGGAATCGTTTTCCGGGACGCCGGCTGGATGATCCTCCAGCGCGGGGATCTCATGCTGGAGTTCTTCGCC
CACCCCAACTTGTTTATTGCAGCTTATAATGGTTACAAATAAAGCAATAGCATCACAAATTTCACAAATA
AAGCATTTTTTTCACTGCATTCTAGTTGTGGTTTGTCCAAACTCATCAATGTATCTTATCATGTCTGTAT
ACCGTCGACCTCTAGCTAGAGCTTGGCGTAATCATGGTCATAGCTGTTTCCTGTGTGAAATTGTTATCCG
CTCACAATTCCACACAACATACGAGCCGGAAGCATAAAGTGTAAAGCCTGGGGTGCCTAATGAGTGAGCT
AACTCACATTAATTGCGTTGCGCTCACTGCCCGCTTTCCAGTCGGGAAACCTGTCGTGCCAGCTGCATTA
ATGAATCGGCCAACGCGCGGGGAGAGGCGGTTTGCGTATTGGGCGCTCTTCCGCTTCCTCGCTCACTGAC
TCGCTGCGCTCGGTCGTTCGGCTGCGGCGAGCGGTATCAGCTCACTCAAAGGCGGTAATACGGTTATCCA
CAGAATCAGGGGATAACGCAGGAAAGAACATGTGAGCAAAAGGCCAGCAAAAGGCCAGGAACCGTAAAAA
GGCCGCGTTGCTGGCGTTTTTCCATAGGCTCCGCCCCCCTGACGAGCATCACAAAAATCGACGCTCAAGT
CAGAGGTGGCGAAACCCGACAGGACTATAAAGATACCAGGCGTTTCCCCCTGGAAGCTCCCTCGTGCGCT
CTCCTGTTCCGACCCTGCCGCTTACCGGATACCTGTCCGCCTTTCTCCCTTCGGGAAGCGTGGCGCTTTC
TCATAGCTCACGCTGTAGGTATCTCAGTTCGGTGTAGGTCGTTCGCTCCAAGCTGGGCTGTGTGCACGAA
CCCCCCGTTCAGCCCGACCGCTGCGCCTTATCCGGTAACTATCGTCTTGAGTCCAACCCGGTAAGACACG
ACTTATCGCCACTGGCAGCAGCCACTGGTAACAGGATTAGCAGAGCGAGGTATGTAGGCGGTGCTACAGA
GTTCTTGAAGTGGTGGCCTAACTACGGCTACACTAGAAGAACAGTATTTGGTATCTGCGCTCTGCTGAAG
CCAGTTACCTTCGGAAAAAGAGTTGGTAGCTCTTGATCCGGCAAACAAACCACCGCTGGTAGCGGTGGTT
TTTTTGTTTGCAAGCAGCAGATTACGCGCAGAAAAAAAGGATCTCAAGAAGATCCTTTGATCTTTTCTAC
GGGGTCTGACGCTCAGTGGAACGAAAACTCACGTTAAGGGATTTTGGTCATGAGATTATCAAAAAGGATC
TTCACCTAGATCCTTTTAAATTAAAAATGAAGTTTTAAATCAATCTAAAGTATATATGAGTAAACTTGGT
CTGACAGTTACCAATGCTTAATCAGTGAGGCACCTATCTCAGCGATCTGTCTATTTCGTTCATCCATAGT
TGCCTGACTCCCCGTCGTGTAGATAACTACGATACGGGAGGGCTTACCATCTGGCCCCAGTGCTGCAATG
ATACCGCGAGACCCACGCTCACCGGCTCCAGATTTATCAGCAATAAACCAGCCAGCCGGAAGGGCCGAGC
GCAGAAGTGGTCCTGCAACTTTATCCGCCTCCATCCAGTCTATTAATTGTTGCCGGGAAGCTAGAGTAAG
TAGTTCGCCAGTTAATAGTTTGCGCAACGTTGTTGCCATTGCTACAGGCATCGTGGTGTCACGCTCGTCG
TTTGGTATGGCTTCATTCAGCTCCGGTTCCCAACGATCAAGGCGAGTTACATGATCCCCCATGTTGTGCA
AAAAAGCGGTTAGCTCCTTCGGTCCTCCGATCGTTGTCAGAAGTAAGTTGGCCGCAGTGTTATCACTCAT
GGTTATGGCAGCACTGCATAATTCTCTTACTGTCATGCCATCCGTAAGATGCTTTTCTGTGACTGGTGAG
TACTCAACCAAGTCATTCTGAGAATAGTGTATGCGGCGACCGAGTTGCTCTTGCCCGGCGTCAATACGGG
ATAATACCGCGCCACATAGCAGAACTTTAAAAGTGCTCATCATTGGAAAACGTTCTTCGGGGCGAAAACT
CTCAAGGATCTTACCGCTGTTGAGATCCAGTTCGATGTAACCCACTCGTGCACCCAACTGATCTTCAGCA
TCTTTTACTTTCACCAGCGTTTCTGGGTGAGCAAAAACAGGAAGGCAAAATGCCGCAAAAAAGGGAATAA
GGGCGACACGGAAATGTTGAATACTCATACTCTTCCTTTTTCAATATTATTGAAGCATTTATCAGGGTTA
TTGTCTCATGAGCGGATACATATTTGAATGTATTTAGAAAAATAAACAAATAGGGGTTCCGCGCACATTT
CCCCGAAAAGTGCCACCTGACGTC
Features (pLannotate 1.2.2; 21 found; start..end, strand, type, name):
     28..80      -  misc_feature   bom (fragment): basis of mobility region from pBR322
    235..614     +  enhancer       CMV enhancer: human cytomegalovirus immediate early enhancer
    615..818     +  promoter       CMV promoter: human cytomegalovirus (CMV) immediate early promoter
    814..847     +  LTR            5' LTR (truncated) (fragment): truncated 5' long terminal repeat (LTR) from HIV-1
    863..881     +  promoter       T7 promoter: promoter for bacteriophage T7 RNA polymerase
    926..956     +  CDS            3xMyc (fragment): 3 tandem Myc epitope tags
    962..4267    +  CDS            USP7: UBP7_HUMAN - Also known as HAUSP. Experimental evidence at protein level: Swiss-Prot protein existence level 1. (Microbial infection) Contributes to the overall stabilization and trans-activation capability of the herpesvirus 1 trans-acting transcriptional protein ICP0/VMW110 during HSV-1 infection. From Homo sapiens (Human).
   4353..4577    +  polyA_signal   bGH poly(A) signal: bovine growth hormone polyadenylation signal
   4581..4602    +  promoter       SV40 promoter (fragment): SV40 enhancer and early promoter
   4623..5051    +  rep_origin     f1 ori (sequence partly withheld): f1 bacteriophage origin of replication; arrow indicates direction of (+) strand synthesis
   5065..5394    +  promoter       SV40 promoter: SV40 enhancer and early promoter
   5461..6252    +  CDS            neo: KKA2_KLEPN - Also known as kan, nptII. Experimental evidence at protein level: Swiss-Prot protein existence level 1. Resistance to kanamycin, neomycin, paromomycin, ribostamycin, butirosin and gentamicin B. From Klebsiella pneumoniae.
   6276..6434    +  CDS            ble (fragment): BLE_KLEPN - Experimental evidence at protein level: Swiss-Prot protein existence level 1. Binding protein with a strong affinity to the bleomycin family of antibiotics. Binds to CL990; an antimitotic-antibiotic compound. From Klebsiella pneumoniae.
   6429..6550    +  polyA_signal   SV40 poly(A) signal: SV40 polyadenylation signal
   6623..6639    -  protein_bind   lac operator: The lac repressor binds to the lac operator to inhibit transcription in E. coli. This inhibition can be relieved by adding lactose or isopropyl-β-D-thiogalactopyranoside (IPTG). lac repressor encoded by lacI
   6647..6677    -  promoter       lac promoter: promoter for the E. coli lac operon
   6692..6713    -  protein_bind   CAP binding site: CAP binding activates transcription in the presence of cAMP. E. coli catabolite activator protein
   6726..6818    -  CDS            lacI (fragment): lac repressor; lacI; The lac repressor binds to the lac operator to inhibit transcription in E. coli. This inhibition can be relieved by adding lactose or isopropyl-β-D-thiogalactopyranoside (IPTG).
   7001..7589    -  rep_origin     ori: high-copy-number ColE1/pMB1/pBR322/pUC origin of replication
   7760..8620    -  CDS            AmpR: β-lactamase; bla; confers resistance to ampicillin, carbenicillin, and related antibiotics
   8621..8725    -  promoter       AmpR promoter: bla
