[The description below was written by a language model from this plasmid's Addgene catalogue record and pLannotate feature annotations shown in this document.]
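Description:
pcDNA3.1-N-Myc_DW164AA USP7 is a mammalian expression plasmid of about 8.8 kb built on the commercial pcDNA3.1+/N-Myc backbone. It is maintained in E. coli as a high-copy plasmid through a ColE1/pUC-type origin and is selected with ampicillin via the β-lactamase gene and its native promoter. An f1 origin is also present. For selection in mammalian cells, an SV40 enhancer/early promoter drives the neomycin phosphotransferase gene, terminated by an SV40 polyadenylation signal, so stable transfectants can be selected with G418.

The payload is the human USP7 (HAUSP) coding sequence, a roughly 3.3 kb insert encoding ubiquitin carboxyl-terminal hydrolase 7. It is transcribed from the CMV immediate-early enhancer and promoter and terminated by the bovine growth hormone polyadenylation signal. A T7 promoter lies between the CMV promoter and the open reading frame, which is a standard feature allowing in vitro transcription or sequencing. A backbone-encoded Myc epitope lies immediately upstream of USP7, giving an N-terminally tagged protein that can be detected or immunoprecipitated with anti-Myc antibodies. The annotation software labels this short element as a fragment of a 3xMyc tag, which is consistent with a single Myc epitope.

The insert carries the DW164AA mutation, converting aspartate 164 and tryptophan 165 to alanine, together with a silent MmeI restriction site that helps identify the mutant. The associated publication concerns the interaction of DNA polymerase iota with the TRAF-like and UBL1-2 domains of USP7, so the construct appears to be intended as a mutant for probing such interactions, although the record does not state the mutation's functional effect. Short hits to an HIV-1 LTR, ble, lacI and bom are partial fragments, most likely backbone remnants.
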