Addgene plasmid #131252: pcDNA3.1-N-Myc_DW164AA USP7
Purpose: Mammalian expression of N-terminally Myc-tagged DW164AA USP7
Depositing lab: Roger Woodgate. Depositing organization: National Institute of Child Health and Human Development (NICHD). Publication: DNA Polymerase iota Interacts with Both the TRAF-like and UBL1-2 Domains of USP7. Ashton NW, Valles GJ, Jaiswal N, Bezsonova I, Woodgate R. J Mol Biol. 2021 Jan 22;433(2):166733. doi: 10.1016/j.jmb.2020.166733. Epub 2020 Dec 3. PubMed 33279577.
Backbone
  Vector backbone: pcDNA3.1+/N-Myc
  Backbone manufacturer: Genscript
  Backbone size w/o insert (bp): 5435
  Total vector size (bp): 8756
  Vector type: Mammalian Expression
  Selectable markers: Neomycin (select with G418)
Growth in bacteria
  Bacterial resistance: Ampicillin, 100 μg/mL
  Growth temperature: 37°C
  Growth strain: DH5alpha
  Copy number: High Copy
Gene/Insert
  Gene/Insert name: Ubiquitin carboxyl-terminal hydrolase 7 (alt name: Ubiquitin-specific-processing protease 7)
  Species: H. sapiens (human)
  Insert size (bp): 3321
  Mutation: Contains a point mutation that converts USP7 aspartate 164 and tryptophan 165 to alanine (DW164AA), as well as introduces a silent MmeI restriction site
  Entrez Gene: USP7 (a.k.a. C16DELp13.2, DEL16P13.2, HAFOUS, HAUSP, TEF1)
  Tag / fusion protein: Myc (N terminal on backbone)
Terms and licenses: Academic/Nonprofit Terms; Industry Terms: Not Available to Industry
How to cite: pcDNA3.1-N-Myc_DW164AA USP7 was a gift from Roger Woodgate (Addgene plasmid # 131252 ; http://n2t.net/addgene:131252 ; RRID:Addgene_131252)
